>Addgene plasmid #172227 | 4LNDD-pCDNA3.1(+) | addgene full sequence | sequence record 339569 | Addgene NGS Result
GCCACCATGGACTACAAGGACGACGATGACAAACTAGTAAATGCCCGTACGCGCCGGCGCGAACGGCGAG
CAGAAAAGCAGGCACAGTGGAAGGCAGCTAATGGCGGAGGGGGAAGCGGGGGCGGTGGAAGTGGGGGTGG
AGGCAGCAATGCGCGGACCCGCCGACGTGAACGGCGAGCAGAAAAACAGGCGCAATGGAAAGCAGCCAAC
GGCGGCGGTGGAAGTGGAGGTGGTGGAAGCGGAGGCGGTGGTAGTAACGCCAGAACCCGACGCAGAGAGA
GGAGGGCAGAGAAACAGGCCCAGTGGAAAGCCGCTAACGGAGGAGGGGGATCCGGTGGAGGCGGCAGTGG
AGGCGGGGGATCTAACGCACGAACACGACGACGTGAGCGTCGCGCTGAGAAACAAGCTCAATGGAAAGCT
GCAAACTTGCACTTGGATCAGACGCCATCTCGCCAGCCTATTCCCAGTGAGGGTCTTCAGCTGCATTTAC
CGCAGGTTTTAGCTGACGCTGTCTCACGCCTGGTCCTGGGTAAGTTTGGTGACCTGACCGACAACTTCTC
CTCCCCTCACGCTCGCAGAAAAGTGCTGGCTGGAGTCGTCATGACAACAGGCACAGATGTTAAAGATGCC
AAGGTGATAAGTGTTTCTACAGGAACAAAATGTATTAATGGTGAATACATGAGTGATCGTGGCCTTGCAT
TAAATGACTGCCATGCAGAAATAATATCTCGGAGATCCTTGCTCAGATTTCTTTATACACAACTTGAGCT
TTACTTAAATAACAAAGATGATCAAAAAAGATCCATCTTTCAGAAATCAGAGCGAGGGGGGTTTAGGCTG
AAGGAGAATGTCCAGTTTCATCTGTACATCAGCACCTCTCCCTGTGGAGATGCCAGAATCTTCTCACCAC
ATGAGCCAATCCTGGAAGAACCAGCAGATAGACACCCAAATCGTAAAGCAAGAGGACAGCTACGGACCAA
AATAGAGTCTGGTGAGGGGACGATTCCAGTGCGCTCCAATGCGAGCATCCAAACGTGGGACGGGGTGCTG
CAAGGGGAGCGGCTGCTCACCATGTCCTGCAGTGACAAGATTGCACGCTGGAACGTGGTGGGCATCCAGG
GATCCCTGCTCAGCATTTTCGTGGAGCCCATTTACTTCTCGAGCATCATCCTGGGCAGCCTTTACCACGG
GGACCACCTTTCCAGGGCCATGTACCAGCGGATCTCCAACATAGAGGACCTGCCACCTCTCTACACCCTC
AACAAGCCTTTGCTCAGTGGCATCAGCAATGCAGAAGCACGGCAGCCAGGGAAGGCCCCCAACTTCAGTG
TCAACTGGACGGTAGGCGACTCCGCTATTGAGGTCATCAACGCCACGACTGGGAAGGATGAGCTGGGCCG
CGCGTCCCGCCTGTGTAAGCACGCGTTGTACTGTCGCTGGATGCGTGTGCACGGCAAGGTTCCCTCCCAC
TTACTACGCTCCAAGATTACCAAACCCAACGTGTACCATGAGTCCAAGCTGGCGGCAAAGGAGTACCAGG
CCGCCAAGGCGCGTCTGTTCACAGCCTTCATCAAGGCGGGGCTGGGGGCCTGGGTGGAGAAGCCCACCGA
GCAGGACCAGTTCTCACTCACGCCACTAGTCCACCATCACCATCACCATTGAGCGGCCGCTCGAGTCTAG
AGGGCCCGTTTAAACCCGCTGATCAGCCTCGACTGTGCCTTCTAGTTGCCAGCCATCTGTTGTTTGCCCC
TCCCCCGTGCCTTCCTTGACCCTGGAAGGTGCCACTCCCACTGTCCTTTCCTAATAAAATGAGGAAATTG
CATCGCATTGTCTGAGTAGGTGTCATTCTATTCTGGGGGGTGGGGTGGGGCAGGACAGCAAGGGGGAGGA
TTGGGAAGACAATAGCAGGCATGCTGGGGATGCGGTGGGCTCTATGGCTTCTGAGGCGGAAAGAACCAGC
TGGGGCTCTAGGGGGTATCCCC
[124 nt withheld, positions 1983-2106]
C
[91 nt withheld, positions 2108-2198]
A
[49 nt withheld, positions 2200-2248]
CCTTTGACGTTGGAGTCCACGTTCTTT
[37 nt withheld, positions 2276-2312]
ACCCTATCTCGGTCTATTCTTTTGATTTATAAGGGATTTTGCCGATTTCGGCCTATTGGTTAAAAAATGA
GCTGATTTAACAAAAATTTAACGCGAATTAATTCTGTGGAATGTGTGTCAGTTAGGGTGTGGAAAGTCCC
CAGGCTCCCCAGCAGGCAGAAGTATGCAAAGCATGCATCTCAATTAGTCAGCAACCAGGTGTGGAAAGTC
CCCAGGCTCCCCAGCAGGCAGAAGTATGCAAAGCATGCATCTCAATTAGTCAGCAACCATAGTCCCGCCC
CTAACTCCGCCCATCCCGCCCCTAACTCCGCCCAGTTCCGCCCATTCTCCGCCCCATGGCTGACTAATTT
TTTTTATTTATGCAGAGGCCGAGGCCGCCTCTGCCTCTGAGCTATTCCAGAAGTAGTGAGGAGGCTTTTT
TGGAGGCCTAGGCTTTTGCAAAAAGCTCCCGGGAGCTTGTATATCCATTTTCGGATCTGATCAAGAGACA
GGATGAGGATCGTTTCGCATGATTGAACAAGATGGATTGCACGCAGGTTCTCCGGCCGCTTGGGTGGAGA
GGCTATTCGGCTATGACTGGGCACAACAGACAATCGGCTGCTCTGATGCCGCCGTGTTCCGGCTGTCAGC
GCAGGGGCGCCCGGTTCTTTTTGTCAAGACCGACCTGTCCGGTGCCCTGAATGAACTGCAGGACGAGGCA
GCGCGGCTATCGTGGCTGGCCACGACGGGCGTTCCTTGCGCAGCTGTGCTCGACGTTGTCACTGAAGCGG
GAAGGGACTGGCTGCTATTGGGCGAAGTGCCGGGGCAGGATCTCCTGTCATCTCACCTTGCTCCTGCCGA
GAAAGTATCCATCATGGCTGATGCAATGCGGCGGCTGCATACGCTTGATCCGGCTACCTGCCCATTCGAC
CACCAAGCGAAACATCGCATCGAGCGAGCACGTACTCGGATGGAAGCCGGTCTTGTCGATCAGGATGATC
TGGACGAAGAGCATCAGGGGCTCGCGCCAGCCGAACTGTTCGCCAGGCTCAAGGCGCGCATGCCCGACGG
CGAGGATCTCGTCGTGACCCATGGCGATGCCTGCTTGCCGAATATCATGGTGGAAAATGGCCGCTTTTCT
GGATTCATCGACTGTGGCCGGCTGGGTGTGGCGGACCGCTATCAGGACATAGCGTTGGCTACCCGTGATA
TTGCTGAAGAGCTTGGCGGCGAATGGGCTGACCGCTTCCTCGTGCTTTACGGTATCGCCGCTCCCGATTC
GCAGCGCATCGCCTTCTATCGCCTTCTTGACGAGTTCTTCTGAGCGGGACTCTGGGGTTCGAAATGACCG
ACCAAGCGACGCCCAACCTGCCATCACGAGATTTCGATTCCACCGCCGCCTTCTATGAAAGGTTGGGCTT
CGGAATCGTTTTCCGGGACGCCGGCTGGATGATCCTCCAGCGCGGGGATCTCATGCTGGAGTTCTTCGCC
CACCCCAACTTGTTTATTGCAGCTTATAATGGTTACAAATAAAGCAATAGCATCACAAATTTCACAAATA
AAGCATTTTTTTCACTGCATTCTAGTTGTGGTTTGTCCAAACTCATCAATGTATCTTATCATGTCTGTAT
ACCGTCGACCTCTAGCTAGAGCTTGGCGTAATCATGGTCATAGCTGTTTCCTGTGTGAAATTGTTATCCG
CTCACAATTCCACACAACATACGAGCCGGAAGCATAAAGTGTAAAGCCTGGGGTGCCTAATGAGTGAGCT
AACTCACATTAATTGCGTTGCGCTCACTGCCCGCTTTCCAGTCGGGAAACCTGTCGTGCCAGCTGCATTA
ATGAATCGGCCAACGCGCGGGGAGAGGCGGTTTGCGTATTGGGCGCTCTTCCGCTTCCTCGCTCACTGAC
TCGCTGCGCTCGGTCGTTCGGCTGCGGCGAGCGGTATCAGCTCACTCAAAGGCGGTAATACGGTTATCCA
CAGAATCAGGGGATAACGCAGGAAAGAACATGTGAGCAAAAGGCCAGCAAAAGGCCAGGAACCGTAAAAA
GGCCGCGTTGCTGGCGTTTTTCCATAGGCTCCGCCCCCCTGACGAGCATCACAAAAATCGACGCTCAAGT
CAGAGGTGGCGAAACCCGACAGGACTATAAAGATACCAGGCGTTTCCCCCTGGAAGCTCCCTCGTGCGCT
CTCCTGTTCCGACCCTGCCGCTTACCGGATACCTGTCCGCCTTTCTCCCTTCGGGAAGCGTGGCGCTTTC
TCATAGCTCACGCTGTAGGTATCTCAGTTCGGTGTAGGTCGTTCGCTCCAAGCTGGGCTGTGTGCACGAA
CCCCCCGTTCAGCCCGACCGCTGCGCCTTATCCGGTAACTATCGTCTTGAGTCCAACCCGGTAAGACACG
ACTTATCGCCACTGGCAGCAGCCACTGGTAACAGGATTAGCAGAGCGAGGTATGTAGGCGGTGCTACAGA
GTTCTTGAAGTGGTGGCCTAACTACGGCTACACTAGAAGAACAGTATTTGGTATCTGCGCTCTGCTGAAG
CCAGTTACCTTCGGAAAAAGAGTTGGTAGCTCTTGATCCGGCAAACAAACCACCGCTGGTAGCGGTGGTT
TTTTTGTTTGCAAGCAGCAGATTACGCGCAGAAAAAAAGGATCTCAAGAAGATCCTTTGATCTTTTCTAC
GGGGTCTGACGCTCAGTGGAACGAAAACTCACGTTAAGGGATTTTGGTCATGAGATTATCAAAAAGGATC
TTCACCTAGATCCTTTTAAATTAAAAATGAAGTTTTAAATCAATCTAAAGTATATATGAGTAAACTTGGT
CTGACAGTTACCAATGCTTAATCAGTGAGGCACCTATCTCAGCGATCTGTCTATTTCGTTCATCCATAGT
TGCCTGACTCCCCGTCGTGTAGATAACTACGATACGGGAGGGCTTACCATCTGGCCCCAGTGCTGCAATG
ATACCGCGAGACCCACGCTCACCGGCTCCAGATTTATCAGCAATAAACCAGCCAGCCGGAAGGGCCGAGC
GCAGAAGTGGTCCTGCAACTTTATCCGCCTCCATCCAGTCTATTAATTGTTGCCGGGAAGCTAGAGTAAG
TAGTTCGCCAGTTAATAGTTTGCGCAACGTTGTTGCCATTGCTACAGGCATCGTGGTGTCACGCTCGTCG
TTTGGTATGGCTTCATTCAGCTCCGGTTCCCAACGATCAAGGCGAGTTACATGATCCCCCATGTTGTGCA
AAAAAGCGGTTAGCTCCTTCGGTCCTCCGATCGTTGTCAGAAGTAAGTTGGCCGCAGTGTTATCACTCAT
GGTTATGGCAGCACTGCATAATTCTCTTACTGTCATGCCATCCGTAAGATGCTTTTCTGTGACTGGTGAG
TACTCAACCAAGTCATTCTGAGAATAGTGTATGCGGCGACCGAGTTGCTCTTGCCCGGCGTCAATACGGG
ATAATACCGCGCCACATAGCAGAACTTTAAAAGTGCTCATCATTGGAAAACGTTCTTCGGGGCGAAAACT
CTCAAGGATCTTACCGCTGTTGAGATCCAGTTCGATGTAACCCACTCGTGCACCCAACTGATCTTCAGCA
TCTTTTACTTTCACCAGCGTTTCTGGGTGAGCAAAAACAGGAAGGCAAAATGCCGCAAAAAAGGGAATAA
GGGCGACACGGAAATGTTGAATACTCATACTCTTCCTTTTTCAATATTATTGAAGCATTTATCAGGGTTA
TTGTCTCATGAGCGGATACATATTTGAATGTATTTAGAAAAATAAACAAATAGGGGTTCCGCGCACATTT
CCCCGAAAAGTGCCACCTGACGTCGACGGATCGGGAGATCTCCCGATCCCCTATGGTGCACTCTCAGTAC
AATCTGCTCTGATGCCGCATAGTTAAGCCAGTATCTGCTCCCTGCTTGTGTGTTGGAGGTCGCTGAGTAG
TGCGCGAGCAAAATTTAAGCTACAACAAGGCAAGGCTTGACCGACAATTGCATGAAGAATCTGCTTAGGG
TTAGGCGTTTTGCGCTGCTTCGCGATGTACGGGCCAGATATACGCGTTGACATTGATTATTGACTAGTTA
TTAATAGTAATCAATTACGGGGTCATTAGTTCATAGCCCATATATGGAGTTCCGCGTTACATAACTTACG
GTAAATGGCCCGCCTGGCTGACCGCCCAACGACCCCCGCCCATTGACGTCAATAATGACGTATGTTCCCA
TAGTAACGCCAATAGGGACTTTCCATTGACGTCAATGGGTGGAGTATTTACGGTAAACTGCCCACTTGGC
AGTACATCAAGTGTATCATATGCCAAGTACGCCCCCTATTGACGTCAATGACGGTAAATGGCCCGCCTGG
CATTATGCCCAGTACATGACCTTATGGGACTTTCCTACTTGGCAGTACATCTACGTATTAGTCATCGCTA
TTACCATGGTGATGCGGTTTTGGCAGTACATCAATGGGCGTGGATAGCGGTTTGACTCACGGGGATTTCC
AAGTCTCCACCCCATTGACGTCAATGGGAGTTTGTTTTGGCACCAAAATCAACGGGACTTTCCAAAATGT
CGTAACAACTCCGCCCCATTGACGCAAATGGGCGGTAGGCGTGTACGGTGGGAGGTCTATATAAGCAGAG
CTCTCTGGCTAACTAGAGAACCCACTGCTTACTGGCTTATCGAAATTAATACGACTCACTATAGGGAGAC
CCAAGCTGGCTAGCGTTTAAACTTAAGCTTGGTACCGAGCTCGGATCCACTAGTCCAGTGTGGTGGAATT
C
Features (pLannotate 1.2.2; 23 found; start..end, strand, type, name):
     13..32      +  CDS            FLAG (fragment): FLAG® epitope tag, followed by an enterokinase cleavage site
     40..102     +  CDS            N (fragment): REGN_LAMBD - Experimental evidence at protein level: Swiss-Prot protein existence level 1. Plays a role as a transcriptional antitermination factor that allows the virus to initiate its lytic phase. Activates expression of the delayed viral early genes by modifying host RNA polymerase (RNAP) into a form that is resistant to termination signals. This antitermination function requires the host NusA protein which serves to stabilize the interaction between antitermination protein N and host RNA polymerase. From Escherichia phage lambda (Bacteriophage lambda).
    427..1635    +  CDS            Adarb1 (fragment): RED1_RAT - Also known as Red1. Experimental evidence at protein level: Swiss-Prot protein existence level 1. Catalyzes the hydrolytic deamination of adenosine to inosine in double-stranded RNA (dsRNA) referred to as A-to-I RNA editing. This may affect gene expression and function in a number of ways that include mRNA translation by changing codons and hence the amino acid sequence of proteins; pre-mRNA splicing by altering splice site recognition sequences; RNA stability by changing sequences involved in nuclease recognition; genetic stability in the case of RNA virus genomes by changing seque
   1642..1659    +  CDS            6xHis: 6xHis affinity tag
   1713..1937    +  polyA_signal   bGH poly(A) signal: bovine growth hormone polyadenylation signal
   1941..1962    +  promoter       SV40 promoter (fragment): SV40 enhancer and early promoter
   1983..2411    +  rep_origin     f1 ori (sequence partly withheld): f1 bacteriophage origin of replication; arrow indicates direction of (+) strand synthesis
   2425..2754    +  promoter       SV40 promoter: SV40 enhancer and early promoter
   2821..3612    +  CDS            neo: KKA2_KLEPN - Also known as kan, nptII. Experimental evidence at protein level: Swiss-Prot protein existence level 1. Resistance to kanamycin, neomycin, paromomycin, ribostamycin, butirosin and gentamicin B. From Klebsiella pneumoniae.
   3636..3794    +  CDS            ble (fragment): BLE_KLEPN - Experimental evidence at protein level: Swiss-Prot protein existence level 1. Binding protein with a strong affinity to the bleomycin family of antibiotics. Binds to CL990; an antimitotic-antibiotic compound. From Klebsiella pneumoniae.
   3789..3910    +  polyA_signal   SV40 poly(A) signal: SV40 polyadenylation signal
   3983..3999    -  protein_bind   lac operator: The lac repressor binds to the lac operator to inhibit transcription in E. coli. This inhibition can be relieved by adding lactose or isopropyl-β-D-thiogalactopyranoside (IPTG). lac repressor encoded by lacI
   4007..4037    -  promoter       lac promoter: promoter for the E. coli lac operon
   4052..4073    -  protein_bind   CAP binding site: CAP binding activates transcription in the presence of cAMP. E. coli catabolite activator protein
   4086..4178    -  CDS            lacI (fragment): lac repressor; lacI; The lac repressor binds to the lac operator to inhibit transcription in E. coli. This inhibition can be relieved by adding lactose or isopropyl-β-D-thiogalactopyranoside (IPTG).
   4361..4949    -  rep_origin     ori: high-copy-number ColE1/pMB1/pBR322/pUC origin of replication
   5120..5980    -  CDS            AmpR: β-lactamase; bla; confers resistance to ampicillin, carbenicillin, and related antibiotics
   5981..6085    -  promoter       AmpR promoter: bla
   6144..6196    -  misc_feature   bom (fragment): basis of mobility region from pBR322
   6351..6730    +  enhancer       CMV enhancer: human cytomegalovirus immediate early enhancer
   6731..6934    +  promoter       CMV promoter: human cytomegalovirus (CMV) immediate early promoter
   6930..6963    +  LTR            5' LTR (truncated) (fragment): truncated 5' long terminal repeat (LTR) from HIV-1
   6979..6997    +  promoter       T7 promoter: promoter for bacteriophage T7 RNA polymerase
