[The description below was written by a language model from this plasmid's Addgene catalogue record and pLannotate feature annotations shown in this document.]
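Description:
4LNDD-pCDNA3.1(+) is a mammalian expression plasmid of about 7.1 kb built on the pcDNA3.1(+) backbone. It is propagated in E. coli as a high-copy plasmid through a ColE1/pUC-type origin and selected with ampicillin via the β-lactamase gene. The backbone also carries an f1 origin for single-stranded DNA production. A neomycin phosphotransferase cassette, driven by the SV40 early promoter and ended by the SV40 poly(A) signal, permits G418 selection of stably transfected mammalian cells. Short annotated fragments, such as the ble, lacI, bom and HIV-1 LTR matches, look like backbone remnants or chance similarity hits rather than functional parts.

The payload is a roughly 1.7 kb fusion open reading frame placed between the CMV immediate-early enhancer/promoter and the bovine growth hormone polyadenylation signal. A T7 promoter sits just upstream of the insert. The encoded protein starts with an N-terminal FLAG epitope, followed by four tandem copies of the bacteriophage lambda N peptide, the deaminase domain of human ADAR2 (ADARB1), and a C-terminal 6xHis tag. The automated annotation marks only one N-peptide copy explicitly and matches the deaminase region to the rat orthologue, whereas the catalogue record gives the source as human.

The N peptide is an RNA-binding motif that recognises boxB hairpins. Fusing it to the ADAR2 catalytic domain, which converts adenosine to inosine in double-stranded RNA, allows the enzyme to be recruited by a guide RNA carrying boxB elements. The construct is intended for site-directed RNA editing, selectively recoding chosen adenosines within mRNAs in mammalian cells, and the two tags allow detection or purification of the fusion protein.
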