Addgene plasmid #172227: 4LNDD-pCDNA3.1(+)
Purpose: Expresses human ADAR2 Deaminase Domain (DD) fused with 4 repeats of lambda N peptide (4LN) in mammalian cells
Depositing lab: Joshua Rosenthal. Depositing organization: Marine Biological Laboratory. Publication: An efficient system for selectively altering genetic information within mRNAs. Montiel-Gonzalez MF, Vallecillo-Viejo IC, Rosenthal JJ. Nucleic Acids Res. 2016 Dec 1;44(21):e157. doi: 10.1093/nar/gkw738. Epub 2016 Aug 23. PubMed 27557710.
Backbone
  Vector backbone: pcDNA3.1(+)
  Total vector size (bp): 7085
  Vector type: Mammalian Expression
Growth in bacteria
  Bacterial resistance: Ampicillin, 100 μg/mL
  Growth temperature: 37°C
  Growth strain: DH5alpha
  Copy number: High Copy
Gene/Insert
  Gene/Insert name: Lambda N peptide - human ADAR2 Deaminase Domain
  Species: H. sapiens (human); Escherichia virus Lambda
  Insert size (bp): 1661
  GenBank ID: NG_052015.1 NC_001416.1
  Promoter: CMV
  Tag / fusion protein: Flag (N terminal on insert); 6xHis (C terminal on insert)
  Entrez Gene: ADARB1 (a.k.a. ADAR2, DRABA2, DRADA2, NEDHYMS, RED1)
  Cloning method: Gibson Cloning
  Sequencing primers: 5′ CMV forward; 3′ BGHrev
Terms and licenses: Academic/Nonprofit Terms; Industry Terms: Not Available to Industry
How to cite: 4LNDD-pCDNA3.1(+) was a gift from Joshua Rosenthal (Addgene plasmid # 172227 ; http://n2t.net/addgene:172227 ; RRID:Addgene_172227)
